Addgene plasmid #126136: pBbB20k-GFP
Purpose: Constitutive expression vector for Escherichia coli. BglBrick compatible.
Depositing lab: Nigel Scrutton. Depositing organization: University of Manchester. Publication: SelProm: A Queryable and Predictive Expression Vector Selection Tool for Escherichia coli. Jervis AJ, Carbonell P, Taylor S, Sung R, Dunstan MS, Robinson CJ, Breitling R, Takano E, Scrutton NS. ACS Synth Biol. 2019 Mar 18. doi: 10.1021/acssynbio.8b00399. PubMed 30870592.
Backbone
  Vector backbone: pBb
  Backbone size w/o insert (bp): 2663
  Vector type: Bacterial Expression, Synthetic Biology
Growth in bacteria
  Bacterial resistance: Kanamycin, 50 μg/mL
  Growth temperature: 37°C
  Growth strain: DH5alpha
  Copy number: High Copy
Gene/Insert
  Gene/Insert name: GFPuv
  Species: Synthetic
  Insert size (bp): 717
  Promoter: S23200
  Cloning method: Unknown
  Sequencing primers: 5′ CTGCGCCATCAGATCCTTGG
Terms and licenses: Academic/Nonprofit Terms; Industry Terms: Not Available to Industry
Depositor comments: Cloning method was In-Fusion.
How to cite: pBbB20k-GFP was a gift from Nigel Scrutton (Addgene plasmid # 126136 ; http://n2t.net/addgene:126136 ; RRID:Addgene_126136)
