[The description below was written by a language model from this plasmid's Addgene catalogue record and pLannotate feature annotations shown in this document.]
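Description:
pBbB20k-GFP is a small (about 3.3 kb) constitutive bacterial expression plasmid for Escherichia coli, built on the BglBrick-compatible pBb vector series used in synthetic biology. It replicates through the pBBR1 system: the annotated sequence carries the pBBR1 Rep protein gene next to the pBBR1 oriV, a broad-host-range replicon originally from Bordetella bronchiseptica in which the origin depends on the plasmid-encoded Rep protein. Selection is by kanamycin, conferred by the neo/nptII aminoglycoside phosphotransferase gene, which is followed by a lambda t0 terminator. A short fragment annotated as Tn5 transposase lies upstream of the resistance gene and spans the sequence origin. It is most likely residual sequence carried along with the Tn5-derived kanamycin cassette rather than a functional element. The catalogue lists the plasmid as high copy.

The payload is a 717 bp synthetic GFPuv coding sequence, which the automated annotation matches to an Aequorea victoria-derived GFP variant. The catalogue names its promoter as S23200, while the feature table detects a partial match to the constitutive Registry promoter J23119 at that position. This suggests a related sigma-70-type synthetic promoter, but the record does not spell out the relationship. No repressor gene or operator is annotated, in keeping with inducer-independent expression. Transcription of the reporter ends at a tandem rrnB T1 and T7Te terminator pair, insulating it from the replication genes downstream. The insert was assembled by In-Fusion cloning. The construct belongs to a characterised set of E. coli expression vectors in which GFP fluorescence reports expression strength for a given promoter and origin combination, and BglBrick compatibility should allow the reporter to be swapped for a gene of interest.
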