Features (pLannotate 1.2.2; 9 found; start..end, strand, type, name):
     12..41      +  promoter       J23119 promoter (fragment): bacterial promoter (Registry of Standard Biological Parts BBa J23119)
     87..800     +  CDS            &alpha;GFP: &alpha;GFP is a basic (constitutively fluorescent) long stokes shift fluorescent protein published in 1996, derived from Aequorea victoria.
    836..907     +  terminator     rrnB T1 terminator: transcription terminator T1 from the E. coli rrnB gene
    923..950     +  terminator     T7Te terminator: phage T7 early transcription terminator
   1017..1679    -  CDS            pBBR1 Rep: replication protein for the broad-host-range plasmid pBBR1 from Bordetella bronchiseptica
   1680..2253    -  rep_origin     pBBR1 oriV (fragment): replication origin of the broad-host-range plasmid pBBR1 from Bordetella bronchiseptica; requires the pBBR1 Rep protein for replication
   2266..2360    -  terminator     lambda t0 terminator: transcription terminator from phage lambda
   2394..3185    -  CDS            neo: KKA2_KLEPN - Also known as kan, nptII. Experimental evidence at protein level: Swiss-Prot protein existence level 1. Resistance to kanamycin, neomycin, paromomycin, ribostamycin, butirosin and gentamicin B. From Klebsiella pneumoniae.
   3217..9       -  CDS            tnpA (fragment) (across the origin): TN5P_ECOLX - Also known as tnp. Experimental evidence at protein level: Swiss-Prot protein existence level 1. Mediates transposition of transposon Tn5 by a 'cut and paste' mechanism. First, the monomeric transposase binds the 19 bp inverted DNA repeats flanking the transposon. Then, dimerization of the DNA- bound transposase creates a synaptic DNA complex. After nicking of the first DNA strand, excision of the transposon proceeds through a series of intermediates. The transposase then mediates the insertion of the transposon at a new site by strand transfer. The activity of the wild- type tran
>Addgene plasmid #126136 | pBbB20k-GFP | addgene full sequence | sequence record 247095 | Addgene NGS Result
GACGTCTTTATAGCTAGCTCAGTCCTAGGTACAATGCTAGCAGGTTTAATCGAATTCAAAAGATCTTTTA
AGAAGGAGATATACATATGAGTAAAGGAGAAGAACTTTTCACTGGAGTTGTCCCAATTCTTGTTGAATTA
GATGGTGATGTTAATGGGCACAAATTTTCTGTCAGTGGAGAGGGTGAAGGTGATGCAACATACGGAAAAC
TTACCCTTAAATTTATTTGCACTACTGGAAAACTACCTGTTCCGTGGCCAACACTTGTCACTACTTTCTC
TTATGGTGTTCAATGCTTTTCCCGTTATCCGGATCACATGAAACGGCATGACTTTTTCAAGAGTGCCATG
CCCGAAGGTTATGTACAGGAACGCACTATATCTTTCAAAGATGACGGGAACTACAAGACGCGTGCTGAAG
TCAAGTTTGAAGGTGATACCCTTGTTAATCGTATCGAGTTAAAAGGTATTGATTTTAAAGAAGATGGAAA
CATTCTCGGACACAAACTGGAGTACAACTATAACTCACACAATGTATACATCACGGCAGACAAACAAAAG
AATGGAATCAAAGCTAACTTCAAAATTCGCCACAACATTGAAGATGGCTCCGTTCAACTAGCAGACCATT
ATCAACAAAATACTCCAATTGGCGATGGCCCTGTCCTTTTACCAGACAACCATTACCTGTCCACACAATC
TGCCCTTTCGAAAGATCCCAACGAAAAGCGTGACCACATGGTCCTTCTTGAGTTTGTAACTGCTGCTGGG
ATTACACATGGCATGGATGAGCTCTACAAATAAGGATCCAAACTCGAGTAAGGATCTCCAGGCATCAAAT
AAAACGAAAGGCTCAGTCGAAAGACTGGGCCTTTCGTTTTATCTGTTGTTTGTCGGTGAACGCTCTCTAC
TAGAGTCACACTGGCTCACCTTCGGGTGGGCCTTTCTGCGTTTATACCTAGGCTACAGCCGATAGTCTGG
AACAGCGCACTTACGGGTTGCTGCGCAACCCAAGTGCTACCGGCGCGGCAGCGTGACCCGTGTCGGCGGC
TCCAACGGCTCGCCATCGTCCAGAAAACACGGCTCATCGGGCATCGGCAGGCGCTGCTGCCCGCGCCGTT
CCCATTCCTCCGTTTCGGTCAAGGCTGGCAGGTCTGGTTCCATGCCCGGAATGCCGGGCTGGCTGGGCGG
CTCCTCGCCGGGGCCGGTCGGTAGTTGCTGCTCGCCCGGATACAGGGTCGGGATGCGGCGCAGGTCGCCA
TGCCCCAACAGCGATTCGTCCTGGTCGTCGTGATCAACCACCACGGCGGCACTGAACACCGACAGGCGCA
ACTGGTCGCGGGGCTGGCCCCACGCCACGCGGTCATTGACCACGTAGGCCAACACGGTGCCGGGGCCGTT
GAGCTTCACGACGGAGATCCAGCGCTCGGCCACCAAGTCCTTGACTGCGTATTGGACCGTCCGCAAAGAA
CGTCCGATGAGCTTGGAAAGTGTCTTCTGGCTGACCACCACGGCGTTCTGGTGGCCCATCTGCGCCACGA
GGTGATGCAGCAGCATTGCCGCCGTGGGTTTCCTCGCAATAAGCCCGGCCCACGCCTCATGCGCTTTGCG
TTCCGTTTGCACCCAGTGACCGGGCTTGTTCTTGGCTTGAATGCCGATTTCTCTGGACTGCGTGGCCATG
CTTATCTCCATGCGGTAGGGGTGCCGCACGGTTGCGGCACCATGCGCAATCAGCTGCAACTTTTCGGCAG
CGCGACAACAATTATGCGTTGCGTAAAAGTGGCAGTCAATTACAGATTTTCTTTAACCTACGCAATGAGC
TATTGCGGGGGGTGCCGCAATGAGCTGTTGCGTACCCCCCTTTTTTAAGTTGTTGATTTTTAAGTCTTTC
GCATTTCGCCCTATATCTAGTTCTTTGGTGCCCAAAGAAGGGCACCCCTGCGGGGTTCCCCCACGCCTTC
GGCGCGGCTCCCCCTCCGGCAAAAAGTGGCCCCTCCGGGGCTTGTTGATCGACTGCGCGGCCTTCGGCCT
TGCCCAAGGTGGCGCTGCCCCCTTGGAACCCCCGCACTCGCCGCCGTGAGGCTCGGGGGGCAGGCGGGCG
GGCTTCGCCCTTCGACTGCCCCCACTCGCATAGGCTTGGGTCGTTCCAGGCGCGTCAAGGCCAAGCCGCT
GCGCGGTCGCTGCGCGAGCCTTGACCCGCCTTCCACTTGGTGTCCAACCGGCAAGCGAAGCGCGCAGGCC
GCAGGCCGGAGGCACTAGTGCTTGGATTCTCACCAATAAAAAACGCCCGGCGGCAACCGAGCGTTCTGAA
CAAATCCAGATGGAGTTCTGAGGTCATTACTGGATCTATCAACAGGAGTCCAAGCGAGCTCTCGAACCCC
AGAGTCCCGCTCAGAAGAACTCGTCAAGAAGGCGATAGAAGGCGATGCGCTGCGAATCGGGAGCGGCGAT
ACCGTAAAGCACGAGGAAGCGGTCAGCCCATTCGCCGCCAAGCTCTTCAGCAATATCACGGGTAGCCAAC
GCTATGTCCTGATAGCGGTCCGCCACACCCAGCCGGCCACAGTCGATGAATCCAGAAAAGCGGCCATTTT
CCACCATGATATTCGGCAAGCAGGCATCGCCATGGGTCACGACGAGATCCTCGCCGTCGGGCATGCGCGC
CTTGAGCCTGGCGAACAGTTCGGCTGGCGCGAGCCCCTGATGCTCTTCGTCCAGATCATCCTGATCGACA
AGACCGGCTTCCATCCGAGTACGTGCTCGCTCGATGCGATGTTTCGCTTGGTGGTCGAATGGGCAGGTAG
CCGGATCAAGCGTATGCAGCCGCCGCATTGCATCAGCCATGATGGATACTTTCTCGGCAGGAGCAAGGTG
AGATGACAGGAGATCCTGCCCCGGCACTTCGCCCAATAGCAGCCAGTCCCTTCCCGCTTCAGTGACAACG
TCGAGCACAGCTGCGCAAGGAACGCCCGTCGTGGCCAGCCACGATAGCCGCGCTGCCTCGTCCTGCAGTT
CATTCAGGGCACCGGACAGGTCGGTCTTGACAAAAAGAACCGGGCGCCCCTGCGCTGACAGCCGGAACAC
GGCGGCATCAGAGCAGCCGATTGTCTGTTGTGCCCAGTCATAGCCGAATAGCCTCTCCACCCAAGCGGCC
GGAGAACCTGCGTGCAATCCATCTTGTTCAATCATGCGAAACGATCCTCATCCTGTCTCTTGATCAGATC
ATGATCCCCTGCGCCATCAGATCCTTGGCGGCAAGAAAGCCATCCAGTTTACTTTGCAGGGCTTCCCAAC
CTTACCAGAGGGCGCCCCAGCTGGCAATTCC
